Addgene plasmid #122032: pCF738
Purpose: EF1a-WNV-protease-GFP
Depositing lab: David Savage. Depositing organization: University of California, Berkeley. Publication: CRISPR-Cas9 Circular Permutants as Programmable Scaffolds for Genome Modification. Oakes BL, Fellmann C, Rishi H, Taylor KL, Ren SM, Nadler DC, Yokoo R, Arkin AP, Doudna JA, Savage DF. Cell. 2019 Jan 10;176(1-2):254-267.e16. doi: 10.1016/j.cell.2018.11.052. PubMed 30633905.
Backbone
  Vector backbone: pEF1a
  Backbone size w/o insert (bp): 10308
  Total vector size (bp): 10296
  Vector type: Lentiviral
  Selectable markers: bleoR gene: antibiotic binding protein
Growth in bacteria
  Bacterial resistance: Ampicillin, 100 μg/mL
  Growth temperature: 37°C
  Growth strain: NEB Stable
  Growth instructions: another resistance
  Copy number: High Copy
Terms and licenses: Academic/Nonprofit Terms; Industry Terms: Not Available to Industry
How to cite: pCF738 was a gift from David Savage (Addgene plasmid # 122032 ; http://n2t.net/addgene:122032 ; RRID:Addgene_122032)
