[The description below was written by a language model from this plasmid's Addgene catalogue record and pLannotate feature annotations shown in this document.]
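Description:
pCF738 is a lentiviral transfer plasmid built on a pEF1a backbone (about 10.3 kb) for expressing a West Nile virus (WNV) protease together with GFP in mammalian cells. It is propagated in E. coli through a high-copy ColE1/pUC-type origin with ampicillin resistance (AmpR under its own bla promoter), and it also carries an f1 origin. A separate cassette outside the viral unit places BleoR (Sh ble) under tandem SV40 and EM7 promoters with an SV40 poly(A) signal, giving bleomycin/Zeocin-family resistance in both mammalian and bacterial cells. Because this marker sits downstream of the 3' LTR, it would not be packaged into the viral genome.

The viral portion has a self-inactivating, Tat-independent layout. A CMV enhancer/promoter drives a truncated HIV-1 5' LTR, followed by the Ψ packaging signal with a gag fragment, the RRE for Rev-dependent nuclear export, and the cPPT/CTS. It ends in a ΔU3 3' LTR followed by a bGH poly(A) signal. Between these elements, the human EF-1α core promoter with intron A sequence drives the payload. This consists of a roughly 0.9 kb coding segment matching the WNV polyprotein, then FLAG epitope sequence, then EGFP, with a WPRE downstream to enhance transcript expression. The automated annotation quotes NS5 functions for the polyprotein match, but this is generic polyprotein text, and the catalogue purpose identifies the insert as the viral protease. The record does not specify which protease domains are included. It also does not say whether EGFP is fused directly to the protease or separated from it by a linker or cleavage peptide in the short unannotated gap.

The associated publication concerns circularly permuted Cas9 scaffolds, so the construct plausibly supplies a fluorescently trackable protease in that work, though the record does not state its precise role.
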