Features (pLannotate 1.2.2; 35 found; start..end, strand, type, name):
     31..83      -  misc_feature   bom (fragment): basis of mobility region from pBR322
    232..611     +  enhancer       CMV enhancer: human cytomegalovirus immediate early enhancer
    612..811     +  promoter       CMV promoter: human cytomegalovirus (CMV) immediate early promoter
    829..1009    +  LTR            5' LTR (truncated): truncated 5' long terminal repeat (LTR) from HIV-1
   1056..1181    +  misc_feature   HIV-1 Ψ: packaging signal of human immunodeficiency virus type 1
   1165..1528    +  CDS            HIV-1 gag (fragment): gag protein from human immunodeficiency virus 1; gag
   1674..1907    +  misc_feature   RRE: The Rev response element (RRE) of HIV-1 allows for Rev-dependent mRNA export from the nucleus to the cytoplasm.
   2284..2384    +  CDS            Rev (fragment): human immunodeficiency virus 1 (HIV-1) Rev protein; rev; enhances nuclear export of unspliced and incompletely spliced viral mRNAs
   2434..2551    +  misc_feature   cPPT/CTS: central polypurine tract and central termination sequence of HIV-1
   2601..2619    +  CDS            small t antigen (fragment): SV40 (simian virus 40) small t antigen
   2645..2856    +  promoter       EF-1α core promoter: core promoter for human elongation factor EF-1α
   2857..2965    +  intron         EF-1α intron A (fragment): intron upstream of the start codon of human EF-1α
   3591..3794    +  intron         EF-1α intron A: truncated intron upstream of the start codon of human EF-1α
   3663..4544    +  CDS            GP1 (fragment): POLG_WNV9 - Experimental evidence at protein level: Swiss-Prot protein existence level 1. [RNA-directed RNA polymerase NS5]: Replicates the viral (+) and (-) genome, and performs the capping of genomes in the cytoplasm (PubMed:19850911). NS5 methylates viral RNA cap at guanine N-7 and ribose 2'-O positions (PubMed:19850911, PubMed:20685660). Besides its role in RNA genome replication, also prevents the establishment of cellular antiviral state by blocking the interferon-alpha/beta (IFN- alpha/beta) signaling pathway (PubMed:20106931). Inhibits host JAK1 and TYK2 phosphorylation, thereby preven
   4551..4567    +  CDS            5xFLAG (fragment): five tandem FLAG® epitope tags
   4578..4599    +  CDS            2xFLAG (fragment): two tandem FLAG® epitope tags
   4665..5384    +  CDS            EGFP: the original enhanced GFP (Yang et al., 1996) mammalian codon-optimized
   5400..5988    +  misc_feature   WPRE: woodchuck hepatitis virus posttranscriptional regulatory element
   6039..6058    +  misc_feature   cPPT/CTS (fragment): central polypurine tract and central termination sequence of HIV-1
   6060..6293    +  LTR            3' LTR (ΔU3): self-inactivating 3' long terminal repeat (LTR) from HIV-1
   6325..6549    +  polyA_signal   bGH poly(A) signal: bovine growth hormone polyadenylation signal
   6553..6574    +  promoter       SV40 promoter (fragment): SV40 enhancer and early promoter
   6595..7023    +  rep_origin     f1 ori (sequence partly withheld): f1 bacteriophage origin of replication; arrow indicates direction of (+) strand synthesis
   7037..7366    +  promoter       SV40 promoter: SV40 enhancer and early promoter
   7414..7461    +  promoter       EM7 promoter: synthetic bacterial promoter&nbsp
   7480..7854    +  CDS            BleoR: antibiotic-binding protein; Sh ble from Streptoalloteichus hindustanus; confers resistance to bleomycin, phleomycin, and Zeocin™
   7864..7989    +  CDS            ble (fragment): BLE_KLEPN - Experimental evidence at protein level: Swiss-Prot protein existence level 1. Binding protein with a strong affinity to the bleomycin family of antibiotics. Binds to CL990; an antimitotic-antibiotic compound. From Klebsiella pneumoniae.
   7984..8105    +  polyA_signal   SV40 poly(A) signal: SV40 polyadenylation signal
   8178..8194    -  protein_bind   lac operator: The lac repressor binds to the lac operator to inhibit transcription in E. coli. This inhibition can be relieved by adding lactose or isopropyl-β-D-thiogalactopyranoside (IPTG). lac repressor encoded by lacI
   8202..8232    -  promoter       lac promoter: promoter for the E. coli lac operon
   8247..8268    -  protein_bind   CAP binding site: CAP binding activates transcription in the presence of cAMP. E. coli catabolite activator protein
   8281..8373    -  CDS            lacI (fragment): lac repressor; lacI; The lac repressor binds to the lac operator to inhibit transcription in E. coli. This inhibition can be relieved by adding lactose or isopropyl-β-D-thiogalactopyranoside (IPTG).
   8556..9144    -  rep_origin     ori: high-copy-number ColE1/pMB1/pBR322/pUC origin of replication
   9315..10175   -  CDS            AmpR: β-lactamase; bla; confers resistance to ampicillin, carbenicillin, and related antibiotics
  10176..10280   -  promoter       AmpR promoter: bla
>Addgene plasmid #122032 | pCF738 | addgene full sequence | sequence record 237500 | Addgene NGS Result
GTCGACGGATCGGGAGATCTCCCGATCCCCTATGGTGCACTCTCAGTACAATCTGCTCTGATGCCGCATA
GTTAAGCCAGTATCTGCTCCCTGCTTGTGTGTTGGAGGTCGCTGAGTAGTGCGCGAGCAAAATTTAAGCT
ACAACAAGGCAAGGCTTGACCGACAATTGCATGAAGAATCTGCTTAGGGTTAGGCGTTTTGCGCTGCTTC
GCGATGTACGGGCCAGATATTGACATTGATTATTGACTAGTTATTAATAGTAATCAATTACGGGGTCATT
AGTTCATAGCCCATATATGGAGTTCCGCGTTACATAACTTACGGTAAATGGCCCGCCTGGCTGACCGCCC
AACGACCCCCGCCCATTGACGTCAATAATGACGTATGTTCCCATAGTAACGCCAATAGGGACTTTCCATT
GACGTCAATGGGTGGAGTATTTACGGTAAACTGCCCACTTGGCAGTACATCAAGTGTATCATATGCCAAG
TACGCCCCCTATTGACGTCAATGACGGTAAATGGCCCGCCTGGCATTATGCCCAGTACATGACCTTATGG
GACTTTCCTACTTGGCAGTACATCTACGTATTAGTCATCGCTATTACCATGGTGATGCGGTTTTGGCAGT
ACATCAATGGGCGTGGATAGCGGTTTGACTCACGGGGATTTCCAAGTCTCCACCCCATTGACGTCAATGG
GAGTTTGTTTTGGCACCAAAATCAACGGGACTTTCCAAAATGTCGTAACAACTCCGCCCCATTGACGCAA
ATGGGCGGTAGGCGTGTACGGTGGGAGGTCTATATAAGCAGCGCGTTTTGCCTGTACTGGGTCTCTCTGG
TTAGACCAGATCTGAGCCTGGGAGCTCTCTGGCTAACTAGGGAACCCACTGCTTAAGCCTCAATAAAGCT
TGCCTTGAGTGCTTCAAGTAGTGTGTGCCCGTCTGTTGTGTGACTCTGGTAACTAGAGATCCCTCAGACC
CTTTTAGTCAGTGTGGAAAATCTCTAGCAGTGGCGCCCGAACAGGGACTTGAAAGCGAAAGGGAAACCAG
AGGAGCTCTCTCGACGCAGGACTCGGCTTGCTGAAGCGCGCACGGCAAGAGGCGAGGGGCGGCGACTGGT
GAGTACGCCAAAAATTTTGACTAGCGGAGGCTAGAAGGAGAGAGATGGGTGCGAGAGCGTCAGTATTAAG
CGGGGGAGAATTAGATCGCGATGGGAAAAAATTCGGTTAAGGCCAGGGGGAAAGAAAAAATATAAATTAA
AACATATAGTATGGGCAAGCAGGGAGCTAGAACGATTCGCAGTTAATCCTGGCCTGTTAGAAACATCAGA
AGGCTGTAGACAAATACTGGGACAGCTACAACCATCCCTTCAGACAGGATCAGAAGAACTTAGATCATTA
TATAATACAGTAGCAACCCTCTATTGTGTGCATCAAAGGATAGAGATAAAAGACACCAAGGAAGCTTTAG
ACAAGATAGAGGAAGAGCAAAACAAAAGTAAGACCACCGCACAGCAAGCGGCCGCTGATCTTCAGACCTG
GAGGAGGAGATATGAGGGACAATTGGAGAAGTGAATTATATAAATATAAAGTAGTAAAAATTGAACCATT
AGGAGTAGCACCCACCAAGGCAAAGAGAAGAGTGGTGCAGAGAGAAAAAAGAGCAGTGGGAATAGGAGCT
TTGTTCCTTGGGTTCTTGGGAGCAGCAGGAAGCACTATGGGCGCAGCGTCAATGACGCTGACGGTACAGG
CCAGACAATTATTGTCTGGTATAGTGCAGCAGCAGAACAATTTGCTGAGGGCTATTGAGGCGCAACAGCA
TCTGTTGCAACTCACAGTCTGGGGCATCAAGCAGCTCCAGGCAAGAATCCTGGCTGTGGAAAGATACCTA
AAGGATCAACAGCTCCTGGGGATTTGGGGTTGCTCTGGAAAACTCATTTGCACCACTGCTGTGCCTTGGA
ATGCTAGTTGGAGTAATAAATCTCTGGAACAGATTTGGAATCACACGACCTGGATGGAGTGGGACAGAGA
AATTAACAATTACACAAGCTTAATACACTCCTTAATTGAAGAATCGCAAAACCAGCAAGAAAAGAATGAA
CAAGAATTATTGGAATTAGATAAATGGGCAAGTTTGTGGAATTGGTTTAACATAACAAATTGGCTGTGGT
ATATAAAATTATTCATAATGATAGTAGGAGGCTTGGTAGGTTTAAGAATAGTTTTTGCTGTACTTTCTAT
AGTGAATAGAGTTAGGCAGGGATATTCACCATTATCGTTTCAGACCCACCTCCCAACCCCGAGGGGACCC
GACAGGCCCGAAGGAATAGAAGAAGAAGGTGGAGAGAGAGACAGAGACAGATCCATTCGATTAGTGAACG
GATCGGCACTGCGTGCGCCAATTCTGCAGACAAATGGCAGTATTCATCCACAATTTTAAAAGAAAAGGGG
GGATTGGGGGGTACAGTGCAGGGGAAAGAATAGTAGACATAATAGCAACAGACATACAAACTAAAGAATT
ACAAAAACAAATTACAAAAATTCAAAATTTTCGGGTTTATTACAGGGACAGCAGAGATCCAGTTTGGTTA
ATTAAGCTAGCTAGGTCTTGAAAGGAGTGGGAATTGGCTCCGGTGCCCGTCAGTGGGCAGAGCGCACATC
GCCCACAGTCCCCGAGAAGTTGGGGGGAGGGGTCGGCAATTGATCCGGTGCCTAGAGAAGGTGGCGCGGG
GTAAACTGGGAAAGTGATGTCGTGTACTGGCTCCGCCTTTTTCCCGAGGGTGGGGGAGAACCGTATATAA
GTGCAGTAGTCGCCGTGAACGTTCTTTTTCGCAACGGGTTTGCCGCCAGAACACAGGTAAGTGCCGTGTG
TGGTTCCCGCGGGCCTGGCCTCTTTACGGGTTATGGCCCTTGCGTGCCTTGAATTACTTCCACTGGCTGC
AGTACGTGATTCTTGATCCCGAGCTTCGGGTTGGAAGTGGGTGGGAGAGTTCGAGGCCTTGCGCTTAAGG
AGCCCCTTCGCCTCGTGCTTGAGTTGAGGCCTGGCCTGGGCGCTGGGGCCGCCGCGTGCGAATCTGGTGG
CACCTTCGCGCCTGTCTCGCTGCTTTCGATAAGTCTCTAGCCATTTAAAATTTTTGATGACCTGCTGCGA
CGCTTTTTTTCTGGCAAGATAGTCTTGTAAATGCGGGCCAAGATCTGCACACTGGTATTTCGGTTTTTGG
GGCCGCGGGCGGCGACGGGGCCCGTGCGTCCCAGCGCACATGTTCGGCGAGGCGGGGCCTGCGAGCGCGG
CCACCGAGAATCGGACGGGGGTAGTCTCAAGCTGGCCGGCCTGCTCTGGTGCCTGGCCTCGCGCCGCCGT
GTATCGCCCCGCCCTGGGCGGCAAGGCTGGCCCGGTCGGCACCAGTTGCGTGAGCGGAAAGATGGCCGCT
TCCCGGCCCTGCTGCAGGGAGCTCAAAATGGAGGACGCGGCGCTCGGGAGAGCGGGCGGGTGAGTCACCC
ACACAAAGGAAAAGGGCCTTTCCGTCCTCAGCCGTCGCTTCATGTGACTCCACGGAGTACCGGGCGCCGT
CCAGGCACCTCGATTAGTTCTCGAGCTTTTGGAGTACGTCGTCTTTAGGTTGGGGGGAGGGGTTTTATGC
GATGGAGTTTCCCCACACTGAGTGGGTGGAGACTGAAGTTAGGCCAGCTTGGCACTTGATGTAATTCTCC
TTGGAATTTGCCCTTTTTGAGTTTGGATCTTGGTTCATTCTCAAGCCTCAGACAGTGGTTCAAAGTTTTT
TTCTTCCATTTCAGGTGTCGTGAACCGGTGCCACCATGGCCAGCTCAACAGACATGTGGATCGAGCGGAC
GGCTGATATTTCCTGGGAATCAGACGCCGAGATCACTGGGAGTTCAGAGAGAGTAGATGTTAGATTGGAC
GACGATGGTAATTTTCAACTGATGAACGACCCAGGGGCACCCTGGAAAGGAGGGGGGGGTAGCGGTGGTG
GCGGAGGGGTCCTTTGGGATACTCCGAGTCCTAAGGAATATAAGAAGGGTGATACTACGACTGGGGTCTA
CAGAATTATGACCCGAGGGTTGCTGGGATCATATCAGGCGGGAGCCGGTGTTATGGTGGAAGGCGTTTTC
CACACCTTGTGGCATACAACGAAGGGAGCCGCTCTGATGTCTGGAGAAGGCAGACTCGATCCGTATTGGG
GCTCTGTAAAAGAGGACCGCCTCTGCTACGGAGGTCCGTGGAAACTTCAACATAAGTGGAATGGACAGGA
TGAGGTGCAAATGATAGTAGTTGAGCCCGGCAAGAACGTGAAAAACGTGCAAACTAAGCCAGGCGTTTTC
AAGACACCTGAAGGAGAGATTGGCGCAGTCACCCTCGACTTTCCGACGGGAACGAGCGGTTCACCGATAG
TTGATAAGAACGGGGACGTGATTGGGTTGTATGGCAATGGAGTCATCATGCCTAACGGGTCATATATCTC
CGCTATAGTACAGGGTGAACGAATGGATGAGCCAATTCCTGCGGGTTTTGAACCGGAGATGCTCACTAGT
GATTACAAAGATGACGATGACAAAGACTACAAGGATGATGATGATAAGGGATCCGGCGCAACAAACTTCT
CTCTGCTGAAACAAGCCGGAGATGTCGAAGAGAATCCTGGACCGATGGTGAGCAAGGGCGAGGAGCTGTT
CACCGGGGTGGTGCCCATCCTGGTCGAGCTGGACGGCGACGTAAACGGCCACAAGTTCAGCGTGTCTGGC
GAGGGCGAGGGCGATGCCACCTACGGCAAGCTGACCCTGAAGTTCATCTGCACCACCGGCAAGCTGCCCG
TGCCCTGGCCCACCCTCGTGACCACCCTGACCTACGGCGTGCAGTGCTTCAGCCGCTACCCCGACCACAT
GAAGCAGCACGACTTCTTCAAGTCCGCCATGCCCGAAGGCTACGTCCAGGAGCGCACCATCTTCTTCAAG
GACGACGGCAACTACAAGACCCGCGCCGAGGTGAAGTTCGAGGGCGACACCCTGGTGAACCGCATCGAGC
TGAAGGGCATCGACTTCAAGGAGGACGGCAACATCCTGGGGCACAAGCTGGAGTACAACTACAACAGCCA
CAACGTCTATATCATGGCCGACAAGCAGAAGAACGGCATCAAGGCGAACTTCAAGATCCGCCACAACATC
GAGGACGGCAGCGTGCAGCTCGCCGACCACTACCAGCAGAACACCCCCATCGGCGACGGCCCCGTGCTGC
TGCCCGACAACCACTACCTGAGCACCCAGTCCGCCCTGAGCAAAGACCCCAACGAGAAGCGCGATCACAT
GGTCCTGCTGGAGTTCGTGACCGCCGCCGGGATCACTCTCGGCATGGACGAGCTGTACAAGTAAACGCGT
TAAGTCGACAATCAACCTCTGGATTACAAAATTTGTGAAAGATTGACTGGTATTCTTAACTATGTTGCTC
CTTTTACGCTATGTGGATACGCTGCTTTAATGCCTTTGTATCATGCTATTGCTTCCCGTATGGCTTTCAT
TTTCTCCTCCTTGTATAAATCCTGGTTGCTGTCTCTTTATGAGGAGTTGTGGCCCGTTGTCAGGCAACGT
GGCGTGGTGTGCACTGTGTTTGCTGACGCAACCCCCACTGGTTGGGGCATTGCCACCACCTGTCAGCTCC
TTTCCGGGACTTTCGCTTTCCCCCTCCCTATTGCCACGGCGGAACTCATCGCCGCCTGCCTTGCCCGCTG
CTGGACAGGGGCTCGGCTGTTGGGCACTGACAATTCCGTGGTGTTGTCGGGGAAATCATCGTCCTTTCCT
TGGCTGCTCGCCTGTGTTGCCACCTGGATTCTGCGCGGGACGTCCTTCTGCTACGTCCCTTCGGCCCTCA
ATCCAGCGGACCTTCCTTCCCGCGGCCTGCTGCCGGCTCTGCGGCCTCTTCCGCGTCTTCGCCTTCGCCC
TCAGACGAGTCGGATCTCCCTTTGGGCCGCCTCCCCGCGTCGACTTTAAGACCAATGACTTACAAGGCAG
CTGTAGATCTTAGCCACTTTTTAAAAGAAAAGGGGGGACTGGAAGGGCTAATTCACTCCCAACGAAGACA
AGATCTGCTTTTTGCTTGTACTGGGTCTCTCTGGTTAGACCAGATCTGAGCCTGGGAGCTCTCTGGCTAA
CTAGGGAACCCACTGCTTAAGCCTCAATAAAGCTTGCCTTGAGTGCTTCAAGTAGTGTGTGCCCGTCTGT
TGTGTGACTCTGGTAACTAGAGATCCCTCAGACCCTTTTAGTCAGTGTGGAAAATCTCTAGCAGGGCCCG
TTTAAACCCGCTGATCAGCCTCGACTGTGCCTTCTAGTTGCCAGCCATCTGTTGTTTGCCCCTCCCCCGT
GCCTTCCTTGACCCTGGAAGGTGCCACTCCCACTGTCCTTTCCTAATAAAATGAGGAAATTGCATCGCAT
TGTCTGAGTAGGTGTCATTCTATTCTGGGGGGTGGGGTGGGGCAGGACAGCAAGGGGGAGGATTGGGAAG
ACAATAGCAGGCATGCTGGGGATGCGGTGGGCTCTATGGCTTCTGAGGCGGAAAGAACCAGCTGGGGCTC
TAGGGGGTATCCCC
[124 nt withheld, positions 6595-6718]
C
[91 nt withheld, positions 6720-6810]
A
[49 nt withheld, positions 6812-6860]
CCTTTGACGTTGGAGTCCACGTTCTTT
[37 nt withheld, positions 6888-6924]
ACCCTATCTCGGTCTATTCTTTTGATTTATAAGGGATTTTGCCGATTTCGGCCTATTGGTTAAAAAATGA
GCTGATTTAACAAAAATTTAACGCGAATTAATTCTGTGGAATGTGTGTCAGTTAGGGTGTGGAAAGTCCC
CAGGCTCCCCAGCAGGCAGAAGTATGCAAAGCATGCATCTCAATTAGTCAGCAACCAGGTGTGGAAAGTC
CCCAGGCTCCCCAGCAGGCAGAAGTATGCAAAGCATGCATCTCAATTAGTCAGCAACCATAGTCCCGCCC
CTAACTCCGCCCATCCCGCCCCTAACTCCGCCCAGTTCCGCCCATTCTCCGCCCCATGGCTGACTAATTT
TTTTTATTTATGCAGAGGCCGAGGCCGCCTCTGCCTCTGAGCTATTCCAGAAGTAGTGAGGAGGCTTTTT
TGGAGGCCTAGGCTTTTGCAAAAAGCTCCCGGGAGCTTGTATATCCATTTTCGGATCTGATCAGCACGTG
TTGACAATTAATCATCGGCATAGTATATCGGCATAGTATAATACGACAAGGTGAGGAACTAAACCATGGC
CAAGTTGACCAGTGCCGTTCCGGTGCTCACCGCGCGCGACGTCGCCGGAGCGGTCGAGTTCTGGACCGAC
CGGCTCGGGTTCTCCCGGGACTTCGTGGAGGACGACTTCGCCGGTGTGGTCCGGGACGACGTGACCCTGT
TCATCAGCGCGGTCCAGGACCAGGTGGTGCCGGACAACACCCTGGCCTGGGTGTGGGTGCGCGGCCTGGA
CGAGCTGTACGCCGAGTGGTCGGAGGTCGTGTCCACGAACTTCCGGGACGCCTCCGGGCCGGCCATGACC
GAGATCGGCGAGCAGCCGTGGGGGCGGGAGTTCGCCCTGCGCGACCCGGCCGGCAACTGCGTGCACTTCG
TGGCCGAGGAGCAGGACTGACACGTGCTACGAGATTTCGATTCCACCGCCGCCTTCTATGAAAGGTTGGG
CTTCGGAATCGTTTTCCGGGACGCCGGCTGGATGATCCTCCAGCGCGGGGATCTCATGCTGGAGTTCTTC
GCCCACCCCAACTTGTTTATTGCAGCTTATAATGGTTACAAATAAAGCAATAGCATCACAAATTTCACAA
ATAAAGCATTTTTTTCACTGCATTCTAGTTGTGGTTTGTCCAAACTCATCAATGTATCTTATCATGTCTG
TATACCGTCGACCTCTAGCTAGAGCTTGGCGTAATCATGGTCATAGCTGTTTCCTGTGTGAAATTGTTAT
CCGCTCACAATTCCACACAACATACGAGCCGGAAGCATAAAGTGTAAAGCCTGGGGTGCCTAATGAGTGA
GCTAACTCACATTAATTGCGTTGCGCTCACTGCCCGCTTTCCAGTCGGGAAACCTGTCGTGCCAGCTGCA
TTAATGAATCGGCCAACGCGCGGGGAGAGGCGGTTTGCGTATTGGGCGCTCTTCCGCTTCCTCGCTCACT
GACTCGCTGCGCTCGGTCGTTCGGCTGCGGCGAGCGGTATCAGCTCACTCAAAGGCGGTAATACGGTTAT
CCACAGAATCAGGGGATAACGCAGGAAAGAACATGTGAGCAAAAGGCCAGCAAAAGGCCAGGAACCGTAA
AAAGGCCGCGTTGCTGGCGTTTTTCCATAGGCTCCGCCCCCCTGACGAGCATCACAAAAATCGACGCTCA
AGTCAGAGGTGGCGAAACCCGACAGGACTATAAAGATACCAGGCGTTTCCCCCTGGAAGCTCCCTCGTGC
GCTCTCCTGTTCCGACCCTGCCGCTTACCGGATACCTGTCCGCCTTTCTCCCTTCGGGAAGCGTGGCGCT
TTCTCATAGCTCACGCTGTAGGTATCTCAGTTCGGTGTAGGTCGTTCGCTCCAAGCTGGGCTGTGTGCAC
GAACCCCCCGTTCAGCCCGACCGCTGCGCCTTATCCGGTAACTATCGTCTTGAGTCCAACCCGGTAAGAC
ACGACTTATCGCCACTGGCAGCAGCCACTGGTAACAGGATTAGCAGAGCGAGGTATGTAGGCGGTGCTAC
AGAGTTCTTGAAGTGGTGGCCTAACTACGGCTACACTAGAAGAACAGTATTTGGTATCTGCGCTCTGCTG
AAGCCAGTTACCTTCGGAAAAAGAGTTGGTAGCTCTTGATCCGGCAAACAAACCACCGCTGGTAGCGGTG
GTTTTTTTGTTTGCAAGCAGCAGATTACGCGCAGAAAAAAAGGATCTCAAGAAGATCCTTTGATCTTTTC
TACGGGGTCTGACGCTCAGTGGAACGAAAACTCACGTTAAGGGATTTTGGTCATGAGATTATCAAAAAGG
ATCTTCACCTAGATCCTTTTAAATTAAAAATGAAGTTTTAAATCAATCTAAAGTATATATGAGTAAACTT
GGTCTGACAGTTACCAATGCTTAATCAGTGAGGCACCTATCTCAGCGATCTGTCTATTTCGTTCATCCAT
AGTTGCCTGACTCCCCGTCGTGTAGATAACTACGATACGGGAGGGCTTACCATCTGGCCCCAGTGCTGCA
ATGATACCGCGAGACCCACGCTCACCGGCTCCAGATTTATCAGCAATAAACCAGCCAGCCGGAAGGGCCG
AGCGCAGAAGTGGTCCTGCAACTTTATCCGCCTCCATCCAGTCTATTAATTGTTGCCGGGAAGCTAGAGT
AAGTAGTTCGCCAGTTAATAGTTTGCGCAACGTTGTTGCCATTGCTACAGGCATCGTGGTGTCACGCTCG
TCGTTTGGTATGGCTTCATTCAGCTCCGGTTCCCAACGATCAAGGCGAGTTACATGATCCCCCATGTTGT
GCAAAAAAGCGGTTAGCTCCTTCGGTCCTCCGATCGTTGTCAGAAGTAAGTTGGCCGCAGTGTTATCACT
CATGGTTATGGCAGCACTGCATAATTCTCTTACTGTCATGCCATCCGTAAGATGCTTTTCTGTGACTGGT
GAGTACTCAACCAAGTCATTCTGAGAATAGTGTATGCGGCGACCGAGTTGCTCTTGCCCGGCGTCAATAC
GGGATAATACCGCGCCACATAGCAGAACTTTAAAAGTGCTCATCATTGGAAAACGTTCTTCGGGGCGAAA
ACTCTCAAGGATCTTACCGCTGTTGAGATCCAGTTCGATGTAACCCACTCGTGCACCCAACTGATCTTCA
GCATCTTTTACTTTCACCAGCGTTTCTGGGTGAGCAAAAACAGGAAGGCAAAATGCCGCAAAAAAGGGAA
TAAGGGCGACACGGAAATGTTGAATACTCATACTCTTCCTTTTTCAATATTATTGAAGCATTTATCAGGG
TTATTGTCTCATGAGCGGATACATATTTGAATGTATTTAGAAAAATAAACAAATAGGGGTTCCGCGCACA
TTTCCCCGAAAAGTGCCACCTGAC
